>Addgene plasmid #238632 | EPHA2-HaloTag-HiBiT Fusion Vector | depositor full sequence | sequence record 475107 | EPHA2-HaloTag-HiBiT Fusion Vector sequence 8000 bps
TCAATATTGGCCATTAGCCATATTATTCATTGGTTATATAGCATAAATCAATATTGGCTATTGGCCATTG
CATACGTTGTATCTATATCATAATATGTACATTTATATTGGCTCATGTCCAATATGACCGCCATGTTGGC
ATTGATTATTGACTAGTTATTAATAGTAATCAATTACGGGGTCATTAGTTCATAGCCCATATATGGAGTT
CCGCGTTACATAACTTACGGTAAATGGCCCGCCTGGCTGACCGCCCAACGACCCCCGCCCATTGACGTCA
ATAATGACGTATGTTCCCATAGTAACGCCAATAGGGACTTTCCATTGACGTCAATGGGTGGAGTATTTAC
GGTAAACTGCCCACTTGGCAGTACATCAAGTGTATCATATGCCAAGTCCGCCCCCTATTGACGTCAATGA
CGGTAAATGGCCCGCCTGGCATTATGCCCAGTACATGACCTTACGGGACTTTCCTACTTGGCAGTACATC
TACGTATTAGTCATCGCTATTACCATGGTGATGCGGTTTTGGCAGTACACCAATGGGCGTGGATAGCGGT
TTGACTCACGGGGATTTCCAAGTCTCCACCCCATTGACGTCAATGGGAGTTTGTTTTGGCACCAAAATCA
ACGGGACTTTCCAAAATGTCGTAATAACCCCGCCCCGTTGACGCAAATGGGCGGTAGGCGTGTACGGTGG
GAGGTCTATATAAGCAGAGCTGGTTTAGTGAACCGTCAGATCACTAGAAGCTTTATTGCGGTAGTTTATC
ACAGTTAAATTGCTAACGCAGTCAGTGCTTCTGACACAACAGTCTCGAACTTAAGCTGCAGAAGTTGGTC
GTGAGGCACTGGGCAGGTAAGTATCAAGGTTACAAGACAGGTTTAAGGAGACCAATAGAAACTGGGCTTG
TCGAGACAGAGAAGACTCTTGCGTTTCTGATAGGCACCTATTGGTCTTACTGACATCCACTTTGCCTTTC
TCTCCACAGGTGTCCACTCCCAGTTCAATTACAGCTCTTAAGGCTAGAGTATTAATACGACTCACTATAG
GGCTAGCGATCGCCATGGAGCTCCAGGCAGCCCGCGCCTGCTTCGCCCTGCTGTGGGGCTGTGCGCTGGC
CGCGGCCGCGGCGGCGCAGGGCAAGGAAGTGGTACTGCTGGACTTTGCTGCAGCTGGAGGGGAGCTCGGC
TGGCTCACACACCCGTATGGCAAAGGGTGGGACCTGATGCAGAACATCATGAATGACATGCCGATCTACA
TGTACTCCGTGTGCAACGTGATGTCTGGCGACCAGGACAACTGGCTCCGCACCAACTGGGTGTACCGAGG
AGAGGCTGAGCGTATCTTCATTGAGCTCAAGTTTACTGTACGTGACTGCAACAGCTTCCCTGGTGGCGCC
AGCTCCTGCAAGGAGACTTTCAACCTCTACTATGCCGAGTCGGACCTGGACTACGGCACCAACTTCCAGA
AGCGCCTGTTCACCAAGATTGACACCATTGCGCCCGATGAGATCACCGTCAGCAGCGACTTCGAGGCACG
CCACGTGAAGCTGAACGTGGAGGAGCGCTCCGTGGGGCCGCTCACCCGCAAAGGCTTCTACCTGGCCTTC
CAGGATATCGGTGCCTGTGTGGCGCTGCTCTCCGTCCGTGTCTACTACAAGAAGTGCCCCGAGCTGCTGC
AGGGCCTGGCCCACTTCCCTGAGACCATCGCCGGCTCTGATGCACCTTCCCTGGCCACTGTGGCCGGCAC
CTGTGTGGACCATGCCGTGGTGCCACCGGGGGGTGAAGAGCCCCGTATGCACTGTGCAGTGGATGGCGAG
TGGCTGGTGCCCATTGGGCAGTGCCTGTGCCAGGCAGGCTACGAGAAGGTGGAGGATGCCTGCCAGGCCT
GCTCGCCTGGATTTTTTAAGTTTGAGGCATCTGAGAGCCCCTGCTTGGAGTGCCCTGAGCACACGCTGCC
ATCCCCTGAGGGTGCCACCTCCTGCGAGTGTGAGGAAGGCTTCTTCCGGGCACCTCAGGACCCAGCGTCG
ATGCCTTGCACACGACCCCCCTCCGCCCCACACTACCTCACAGCCGTGGGCATGGGTGCCAAGGTGGAGC
TGCGCTGGACGCCCCCTCAGGACAGCGGGGGCCGCGAGGACATTGTCTACAGCGTCACCTGCGAACAGTG
CTGGCCCGAGTCTGGGGAATGCGGGCCGTGTGAGGCCAGTGTGCGCTACTCGGAGCCTCCTCACGGACTG
ACCCGCACCAGTGTGACAGTGAGCGACCTGGAGCCCCACATGAACTACACCTTCACCGTGGAGGCCCGCA
ATGGCGTCTCAGGCCTGGTAACCAGCCGCAGCTTCCGTACTGCCAGTGTCAGCATCAACCAGACAGAGCC
CCCCAAGGTGAGGCTGGAGGGCCGCAGCACCACCTCGCTTAGCGTCTCCTGGAGCATCCCCCCGCCGCAG
CAGAGCCGAGTGTGGAAGTACGAGGTCACTTACCGCAAGAAGGGAGACTCCAACAGCTACAATGTGCGCC
GCACCGAGGGTTTCTCCGTGACCCTGGACGACCTGGCCCCAGACACCACCTACCTGGTCCAGGTGCAGGC
ACTGACGCAGGAGGGCCAGGGGGCCGGCAGCAAGGTGCACGAATTCCAGACGCTGTCCCCGGAGGGATCT
GGCAACTTGGCGGTGATTGGCGGCGTGGCTGTCGGTGTGGTCCTGCTTCTGGTGCTGGCAGGAGTTGGCT
TCTTTATCCACCGCAGGAGGAAGAACCAGCGTGCCCGCCAGTCCCCGGAGGACGTTTACTTCTCCAAGTC
AGAACAACTGAAGCCCCTGAAGACATACGTGGACCCCCACACATATGAGGACCCCAACCAGGCTGTGTTG
AAGTTCACTACCGAGATCCATCCATCCTGTGTCACTCGGCAGAAGGTGATCGGAGCAGGAGAGTTTGGGG
AGGTGTACAAGGGCATGCTGAAGACATCCTCGGGGAAGAAGGAGGTGCCGGTGGCCATCAAGACGCTGAA
AGCCGGCTACACAGAGAAGCAGCGAGTGGACTTCCTCGGCGAGGCCGGCATCATGGGCCAGTTCAGCCAC
CACAACATCATCCGCCTAGAGGGCGTCATCTCCAAATACAAGCCCATGATGATCATCACTGAGTACATGG
AGAATGGGGCCCTGGACAAGTTCCTTCGGGAGAAGGATGGCGAGTTCAGCGTGCTGCAGCTGGTGGGCAT
GCTGCGGGGCATCGCAGCTGGCATGAAGTACCTGGCCAACATGAACTATGTGCACCGTGACCTGGCTGCC
CGCAACATCCTCGTCAACAGCAACCTGGTCTGCAAGGTGTCTGACTTTGGCCTGTCCCGCGTGCTGGAGG
ACGACCCCGAGGCCACCTACACCACCAGTGGCGGCAAGATCCCCATCCGCTGGACCGCCCCGGAGGCCAT
TTCCTACCGGAAGTTCACCTCTGCCAGCGACGTGTGGAGCTTTGGCATTGTCATGTGGGAGGTGATGACC
TATGGCGAGCGGCCCTACTGGGAGTTGTCCAACCACGAGGTGATGAAAGCCATCAATGATGGCTTCCGGC
TCCCCACACCCATGGACTGCCCCTCCGCCATCTACCAGCTCATGATGCAGTGCTGGCAGCAGGAGCGTGC
CCGCCGCCCCAAGTTCGCTGACATCGTCAGCATCCTGGACAAGCTCATTCGTGCCCCTGACTCCCTCAAG
ACCCTGGCTGACTTTGACCCCCGCGTGTCTATCCGGCTCCCCAGCACGAGCGGCTCGGAGGGGGTGCCCT
TCCGCACGGTGTCCGAGTGGCTGGAGTCCATCAAGATGCAGCAGTATACGGAGCACTTCATGGCGGCCGG
CTACACTGCCATCGAGAAGGTGGTGCAGATGACCAACGACGACATCAAGAGGATTGGGGTGCGGCTGCCC
GGCCACCAGAAGCGCATCGCCTACAGCCTGCTGGGACTCAAGGACCAGGTGAACACTGTGGGGATCCCCA
TCGTTTCTCTCGAGCCAACCACTGAGGATCTGTACTTTCAGAGCGATAACGATGGATCCGAAATCGGTAC
TGGCTTTCCATTCGACCCCCATTATGTGGAAGTCCTGGGCGAGCGCATGCACTACGTCGATGTTGGTCCG
CGCGATGGCACCCCTGTGCTGTTCCTGCACGGTAACCCGACCTCCTCCTACGTGTGGCGCAACATCATCC
CGCATGTTGCACCGACCCATCGCTGCATTGCTCCAGACCTGATCGGTATGGGCAAATCCGACAAACCAGA
CCTGGGTTATTTCTTCGACGACCACGTCCGCTTCATGGATGCCTTCATCGAAGCCCTGGGTCTGGAAGAG
GTCGTCCTGGTCATTCACGACTGGGGCTCCGCTCTGGGTTTCCACTGGGCCAAGCGCAATCCAGAGCGCG
TCAAAGGTATTGCATTTATGGAGTTCATCCGCCCTATCCCGACCTGGGACGAATGGCCAGAATTTGCCCG
CGAGACCTTCCAGGCCTTCCGCACCACCGACGTCGGCCGCAAGCTGATCATCGATCAGAACGTTTTTATC
GAGGGTACGCTGCCGATGGGTGTCGTCCGCCCGCTGACTGAAGTCGAGATGGACCATTACCGCGAGCCGT
TCCTGAATCCTGTTGACCGCGAGCCACTGTGGCGCTTCCCAAACGAGCTGCCAATCGCCGGTGAGCCAGC
GAACATCGTCGCGCTGGTCGAAGAATACATGGACTGGCTGCACCAGTCCCCTGTCCCGAAGCTGCTGTTC
TGGGGCACCCCAGGCGTTCTGATCCCACCGGCCGAAGCCGCTCGCCTGGCCAAAAGCCTGCCTAACTGCA
AGGCTGTGGACATCGGCCCGGGTCTGAATCTGCTGCAAGAAGACAACCCGGACCTGATCGGCAGCGAGAT
CGCGCGCTGGCTGTCTACTCTGGAGATTTCCGGTGGCAGTTCAGGTGGCTCGAGCGGTGTGAGCGGCTGG
CGGCTGTTCAAGAAGATTAGCTAATAGAATTCTAGAGTCGACCTGCAGGCATGCAAGCTGATCCGGCTGC
TAACAAAGCCCGAAAGGAAGCTGAGTTGGCTGCTGCCACCGCTGAGCAATAACTAGCATAACCCCTTGGG
GCGGCCGCTTCGAGCAGACATGATAAGATACATTGATGAGTTTGGACAAACCACAACTAGAATGCAGTGA
AAAAAATGCTTTATTTGTGAAATTTGTGATGCTATTGCTTTATTTGTAACCATTATAAGCTGCAATAAAC
AAGTTAACAACAACAATTGCATTCATTTTATGTTTCAGGTTCAGGGGGAGATGTGGGAGGTTTTTTTAAG
CAAGTAAAACCTCTACAAATGTGGTAAAATCGAATTTTAACAAAATATTAACGCTTACAATTTCCTGATG
CGGTATTTTCTCCTTACGCATCTGTGCGGTATTTCACACCGCATACGCGGATCTGCGCAGCACCATGGCC
TGAAATAACCTCTGAAAGAGGAACTTGGTTAGGTACCTTCTGAGGCGGAAAGAACCAGCTGTGGAATGTG
TGTCAGTTAGGGTGTGGAAAGTCCCCAGGCTCCCCAGCAGGCAGAAGTATGCAAAGCATGCATCTCAATT
AGTCAGCAACCAGGTGTGGAAAGTCCCCAGGCTCCCCAGCAGGCAGAAGTATGCAAAGCATGCATCTCAA
TTAGTCAGCAACCATAGTCCCGCCCCTAACTCCGCCCATCCCGCCCCTAACTCCGCCCAGTTCCGCCCAT
TCTCCGCCCCATGGCTGACTAATTTTTTTTATTTATGCAGAGGCCGAGGCCGCCTCGGCCTCTGAGCTAT
TCCAGAAGTAGTGAGGAGGCTTTTTTGGAGGCCTAGGCTTTTGCAAAAAGCTTAATTAACTGTTGACAAT
TAATCATCGGCATAGTATATCGGCATAGTATAATACGACAAGGTGAGGAACTAAACCCAGGAGGCAGATC
ATGATTGAACAAGATGGATTGCACGCAGGTTCTCCGGCCGCTTGGGTGGAGAGGCTATTCGGCTATGACT
GGGCACAACAGACAATCGGCTGCTCTGATGCCGCCGTGTTCCGGCTGTCAGCGCAGGGGCGCCCGGTTCT
TTTTGTCAAGACCGACCTGTCCGGTGCCCTGAATGAACTGCAGGACGAGGCAGCGCGGCTATCGTGGCTG
GCCACGACGGGCGTTCCTTGCGCAGCTGTGCTCGACGTTGTCACTGAAGCGGGAAGGGACTGGCTGCTAT
TGGGCGAAGTGCCGGGGCAGGATCTCCTGTCATCTCACCTTGCTCCTGCCGAGAAAGTATCCATCATGGC
TGATGCAATGCGGCGGCTGCATACGCTTGATCCGGCTACCTGCCCATTCGACCACCAAGCGAAACATCGC
ATCGAGCGAGCACGTACTCGGATGGAAGCCGGTCTTGTCGATCAGGATGATCTGGACGAAGAGCATCAGG
GGCTCGCGCCAGCCGAACTGTTCGCCAGGCTCAAGGCGCGCATGCCCGACGGCGAGGATCTCGTCGTGAC
CCATGGCGATGCCTGCTTGCCGAATATCATGGTGGAAAATGGCCGCTTTTCTGGATTCATCGACTGTGGC
CGGCTGGGTGTGGCGGACCGCTATCAGGACATAGCGTTGGCTACCCGTGATATTGCTGAAGAGCTTGGCG
GCGAATGGGCTGACCGCTTCCTCGTGCTTTACGGTATCGCCGCTCCCGATTCGCAGCGCATCGCCTTCTA
TCGCCTTCTTGACGAGTTCTTCTGAGCGGGACTCTGGGGTTCGAAATGACCGACCAAGCGACGCCCAACC
TGCCATCACGATGGCCGCAATAAAATATCTTTATTTTCATTACATCTGTGTGTTGGTTTTTTGTGTGAAT
CGATAGCGATAAGGATCCGCTCATGCGATGATAAGCTGTCAAACATGAGAATTACAACTTATATCGTATG
GGGCTGACTTCAGGTGCTACATTTGAAGAGATAAATTGCACTGAAATCTAGAAATATTTTATCTGATTAA
TAAGATGATCTTCTTGAGATCGTTTTGGTCTGCGCGTAATCTCTTGCTCTGAAAACGAAAAAACCGCCTT
GCAGGGCGGTTTTTCGAAGGTTCTCTGAGCTACCAACTCTTTGAACCGAGGTAACTGGCTTGGAGGAGCG
CAGTCACCAAAACTTGTCCTTTCAGTTTAGCCTTAACCGGCGCATGACTTCAAGACTAACTCCTCTAAAT
CAATTACCAGTGGCTGCTGCCAGTGGTGCTTTTGCATGTCTTTCCGGGTTGGACTCAAGACGATAGTTAC
CGGATAAGGCGCAGCGGTCGGACTGAACGGGGGGTTCGTGCATACAGTCCAGCTTGGAGCGAACTGCCTA
CCCGGAACTGAGTGTCAGGCGTGGAATGAGACAAACGCGGCCATAACAGCGGAATGACACCGGTAAACCG
AAAGGCAGGAACAGGAGAGCGCACGAGGGAGCCGCCAGGGGGAAACGCCTGGTATCTTTATAGTCCTGTC
GGGTTTCGCCACCACTGATTTGAGCGTCAGATTTCGTGATGCTTGTCAGGGGGGCGGAGCCTATGGAAAA
ACGGCTTTGCCGCGGCCCTCTCACTTCCCTGTTAAGTATCTTCCTGGCATCTTCCAGGAAATCTCCGCCC
CGTTCGTAAGCCATTTCCGCTCGCCGCAGTCGAACGACCGAGCGTAGCGAGTCAGTGAGCGAGGAAGCGG
AATATATCCTGTATCACATATTCTGCTGACGCACCGGTGCAGCCTTTTTTCTCCTGCCACATGAAGCACT
TCACTGACACCCTCATCAGTGCCAACATAGTAAGCCAGTATACACTCCGCTAGCGCTGATGTCCGGCGGT
GCTTTTGCCGTTACGCACCACCCCGTCATGAGATTACGCGTTTTAGCGGTGCGTACAATTAAGGGATTAT
GGTAAATCCACTTACTGTCTGCCCTCGTAGCCATCGAGATAAACCGCAGTACTCCGGCCACGATGCGTCC
GGCGTAGAGGATCGAGATCT
Features (pLannotate 1.2.2; 24 found; start..end, strand, type, name):
    140..517     +  enhancer       CMV enhancer: human cytomegalovirus immediate early enhancer
    519..718     +  promoter       CMV promoter: human cytomegalovirus (CMV) immediate early promoter
    857..989     +  intron         chimeric intron: chimera between introns from human β-globin and immunoglobulin heavy chain genes
   1033..1051    +  promoter       T7 promoter: promoter for bacteriophage T7 RNA polymerase
   1065..3992    +  CDS            EPHA2: EPHA2_HUMAN - Also known as ECK. Experimental evidence at protein level: Swiss-Prot protein existence level 1. (Microbial infection) Acts as a receptor for hepatitis C virus (HCV) in hepatocytes and facilitates its cell entry. Mediates HCV entry by promoting the formation of the CD81-CLDN1 receptor complexes that are essential for HCV entry and by enhancing membrane fusion of cells expressing HCV envelope glycoproteins. From Homo sapiens (Human).
   4014..4034    +  CDS            TEV site: tobacco etch virus (TEV) protease recognition and cleavage site
   4050..4933    +  CDS            HaloTag® (fragment): modified bacterial dehalogenase that forms covalent bonds with chloroalkane derivatives
   5001..5029    +  misc_feature   MCS (fragment): pUC18/19 multiple cloning site
   5036..5085    +  CDS            SET1 (fragment): solubility-enhancement tag derived from T7 phage gene 10B
   5093..5112    +  terminator     T7 terminator (fragment): transcription terminator for bacteriophage T7 RNA polymerase
   5134..5255    -  polyA_signal   SV40 poly(A) signal: SV40 polyadenylation signal
   5278..5346    -  CDS            large T antigen (fragment): large T antigen from SV40 (simian virus 40)
   5351..5383    +  rep_origin     M13 ori (fragment): M13 bacteriophage origin of replication; arrow indicates direction of (+) strand synthesis
   5384..5435    -  misc_feature   bom (fragment): basis of mobility region from pBR322
   5500..5857    +  promoter       SV40 promoter: SV40 enhancer and early promoter
   5872..5919    +  promoter       EM7 promoter: synthetic bacterial promoter&nbsp
   5951..6742    +  CDS            neo: KKA2_KLEPN - Also known as kan, nptII. Experimental evidence at protein level: Swiss-Prot protein existence level 1. Resistance to kanamycin, neomycin, paromomycin, ribostamycin, butirosin and gentamicin B. From Klebsiella pneumoniae.
   6809..6857    +  polyA_signal   poly(A) signal: synthetic polyadenylation signal
   6886..6902    -  promoter       tet promoter (fragment): E. coli promoter for tetracycline efflux protein gene
   7014..7559    +  rep_origin     p15A ori: Plasmids containing the medium-copy-number p15A origin of replication can be propagated in E. coli cells that contain a second plasmid with the ColE1 origin.
   7647..7702    +  rep_origin     RSF ori (fragment): Plasmids containing the RSF 1030 origin of replication can be propagated in E. coli cells that contain additional plasmids with compatible origins.
   7801..7827    -  misc_feature   bom (fragment): basis of mobility region from pBR322
   7821..7868    -  mobile_element IS1 (fragment): prokaryotic transposable element IS1
   7876..7947    +  misc_feature   cer region (fragment): ColE1-derived recombination site that helps to maintain plasmids as monomers
