[The description below was written by a language model from this plasmid's Addgene catalogue record and pLannotate feature annotations shown in this document.]
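Description:
EPHA2-HaloTag-HiBiT Fusion Vector is an 8.0 kb mammalian expression plasmid built on the pFC27K HaloTag CMV-neo Flexi backbone. It expresses full-length, unmutated human EPHA2 (the Eph receptor tyrosine kinase also known as ECK) with a C-terminal HaloTag-HiBiT fusion. Transcription is driven by the human cytomegalovirus immediate-early enhancer and promoter, followed by a chimeric β-globin/immunoglobulin intron that generally improves mRNA processing and expression. A T7 promoter sits just upstream of the coding region and could support in vitro transcription. The EPHA2 open reading frame is followed by a TEV protease recognition site and then HaloTag, a modified bacterial dehalogenase that bonds covalently to chloroalkane ligands. The TEV site allows the receptor to be cleaved away from the tag. The catalogue lists HiBiT, a short peptide that complements a larger luciferase fragment to give luminescence, as the terminal tag. The automated annotation does not call it as a separate feature, although it presumably lies just after HaloTag. An SV40 polyadenylation signal lies downstream of the cassette.

One neo (nptII) gene provides selection in both hosts. It is placed behind tandem SV40 early and bacterial EM7 promoters and ends with a synthetic poly(A) signal, giving neomycin-class (G418) selection in mammalian cells and kanamycin resistance in E. coli. The annotation assigns the replication origin to p15A, normally medium copy, whereas the catalogue describes the plasmid as high copy. Several other small hits (M13 ori, bom, IS1, SET1, large T antigen fragments) are short partial matches and probably not functional elements. The record gives the purpose only as expressing the fusion protein in mammalian cells. The tags suit labelling, capture and luminescent quantification of EPHA2.
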