Addgene plasmid #238632: EPHA2-HaloTag-HiBiT Fusion Vector
Purpose: Express EPHA2-HaloTag-HiBiT Fusion Protein in Mammalian Cells under a CMV promoter
Depositing lab: Promega Corporation.
Backbone
  Vector backbone: pFC27K HaloTag(R) CMV-neo Flexi(R) Vector
  Vector type: Mammalian Expression
  Selectable markers: Neomycin
Growth in bacteria
  Bacterial resistance: Kanamycin, 50 μg/mL
  Growth temperature: 37°C
  Growth strain: DH5alpha
  Copy number: High Copy
Gene/Insert
  Gene/Insert name: EPHA2
  Species: H. sapiens (human)
  Mutation: None
  Entrez Gene: EPHA2 (a.k.a. ARCC2, CTPA, CTPP1, CTRCT6, ECK)
  Promoter: CMV
  Tag / fusion protein: HaloTag (R)-HiBiT (C terminal on backbone)
  Cloning method: Other
Terms and licenses: Academic/Nonprofit Terms; Industry Terms
How to cite: EPHA2-HaloTag-HiBiT Fusion Vector was a gift from Promega Corporation (Addgene plasmid # 238632)
